Addgene plasmid #215796: pNIC-HIS6-THRX-TEV-GG
Purpose: (Empty Backbone) Cloning of target gene with N terminal His6 Thioredoxin tag and TEV cleavage
Depositing lab: ASAP Discovery & Frank von Delft. Depositing organization: University of Oxford. Publication: A selection of Golden Gate vectors to simplify recombinant protein production in Escherichia coli. Fairhead M, Koekemoer L, Williams E, von Delft F. bioRxiv 2024.02.13.579886 10.1101/2024.02.13.579886.
Backbone
  Vector backbone: pNIC28a
  Backbone manufacturer: Novagen
  Vector type: Bacterial Expression
Growth in bacteria
  Bacterial resistance: Kanamycin, 50 μg/mL
  Growth temperature: 37°C
  Growth strain: DH5alpha
  Copy number: Low Copy
Gene/Insert
  Gene/Insert name: None
Depositor comments: Please visit https://doi.org/10.1101/2024.02.13.579886 for bioRxiv preprint.
How to cite: pNIC-HIS6-THRX-TEV-GG was a gift from ASAP Discovery & Frank von Delft (Addgene plasmid # 215796 ; http://n2t.net/addgene:215796 ; RRID:Addgene_215796)
