[The description below was written by a language model from this plasmid's Addgene catalogue record and pLannotate feature annotations shown in this document.]
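Description:
pNIC-HIS6-THRX-TEV-GG is an empty bacterial expression backbone derived from pNIC28a, a pET-style T7 vector, designed for Golden Gate insertion of a target gene so that the encoded protein carries an N-terminal His6–thioredoxin fusion removable by TEV protease. It belongs to a set of Golden Gate vectors intended to simplify recombinant protein production in Escherichia coli. The plasmid is about 5.7 kb, is selected with kanamycin through an aph(3')-Ia aminoglycoside phosphotransferase gene, and replicates from a ColE1/pMB1-type origin. The neighbouring rop gene and bom region fit the catalogue's low-copy designation. An f1 origin is also present, along with non-functional tetracycline-resistance fragments left over from the pBR322 lineage.

Expression is driven by a T7 promoter followed directly by a lac operator and the T7 gene 10 ribosome binding site, with a T7 terminator downstream. A lacI gene with its own promoter is carried on the plasmid, so transcription stays repressed until induction with IPTG in a host that supplies T7 RNA polymerase. Within this cassette the annotation identifies the E. coli trxA (thioredoxin) coding sequence, a fusion partner commonly used to improve solubility. The N-terminal His6 tag, the TEV site and the Golden Gate cloning site are described in the catalogue entry but are not annotated individually in the feature table, and the type IIS enzyme used is not stated. A short histidine-tag fragment and a fragment matching a T7 gene 10B-derived solubility tag are annotated downstream of trxA, before the terminator. Their role is not explained in the record, and they may simply be residual vector sequence. No insert is present.
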