Features (pLannotate 1.2.2; 19 found; start..end, strand, type, name):
     46..64      +  promoter       T7 promoter: promoter for bacteriophage T7 RNA polymerase
     65..89      +  protein_bind   lac operator: The lac repressor binds to the lac operator to inhibit transcription in E. coli. This inhibition can be relieved by adding lactose or isopropyl-β-D-thiogalactopyranoside (IPTG). lac repressor encoded by lacI
    104..126     +  RBS            RBS: efficient ribosome binding site from bacteriophage T7 gene 10 (Olins and Rangwala, 1989)
    167..487     +  CDS            trxA: THIO_ECO57 - Experimental evidence at protein level: Swiss-Prot protein existence level 1. Participates in various redox reactions through the reversible oxidation of its active center dithiol to a disulfide and catalyzes dithiol-disulfide exchange reactions. From Escherichia coli O157:H7.
    594..611     +  CDS            9xHis (fragment): 9xHis affinity tag
    621..670     +  CDS            SET1 (fragment): solubility-enhancement tag derived from T7 phage gene 10B
    678..725     +  terminator     T7 terminator: transcription terminator for bacteriophage T7 RNA polymerase
    762..1190    +  rep_origin     f1 ori (sequence partly withheld): f1 bacteriophage origin of replication; arrow indicates direction of (+) strand synthesis
   1243..1300    +  promoter       AmpR promoter (fragment): bla
   1309..2124    -  CDS            KanR: aminoglycoside phosphotransferase; aph(3')-Ia; confers resistance to kanamycin in bacteria or G418 (Geneticin®) in eukaryotes
   2246..2834    +  rep_origin     ori: high-copy-number ColE1/pMB1/pBR322/pUC origin of replication
   3020..3159    -  misc_feature   bom: basis of mobility region from pBR322
   3261..3452    -  CDS            rop: Rop protein, which maintains plasmids at low copy number; rop
   3469..3849    +  CDS            YPB1_ECOLX: Protein predicted: Swiss-Prot protein existence level 4. From Escherichia coli.
   3921..4212    -  CDS            TcR (fragment): tetracycline efflux protein; tet; confers resistance to tetracycline
   4227..4248    -  protein_bind   CAP binding site: CAP binding activates transcription in the presence of cAMP. E. coli catabolite activator protein
   4261..5343    -  CDS            lacI: lac repressor; lacI; The lac repressor binds to the lac operator to inhibit transcription in E. coli. This inhibition can be relieved by adding lactose or isopropyl-β-D-thiogalactopyranoside (IPTG).
   5344..5421    -  promoter       lacI promoter: lacI
   5429..24      -  CDS            TcR (fragment) (across the origin): tetracycline efflux protein; tet; confers resistance to tetracycline
>Addgene plasmid #215796 | pNIC-HIS6-THRX-TEV-GG | addgene full sequence | sequence record 426134 | Addgene NGS Result
ACGATGCGTCCGGCGTAGAGGATCGAGATCTCGATCCCGCGAAATTAATACGACTCACTATAGGGGAATT
GTGAGCGGATAACAATTCCCCTCTAGAAATAATTTTGTTTAACTTTAAGAAGGAGATATACATATGGGGC
ATCATCATCACCACCACGGTTCGGGTGATAAAATCATCCACCTGACAGACGACTCCTTCGACACAGACGT
TCTCAAAGCGGACGGAGCTATTCTCGTTGACTTTTGGGCTGAGTGGTGCGGGCCGTGCAAGATGATAGCG
CCAATTCTCGACGAGATAGCAGATGAGTATCAGGGTAAGTTAACCGTGGCTAAGTTGAATATAGACCAGA
ACCCTGGCACAGCCCCTAAGTACGGCATCCGAGGGATACCAACCTTATTACTCTTCAAGAATGGTGAGGT
GGCAGCGACCAAGGTCGGGGCGTTGTCCAAGGGGCAGTTGAAGGAATTTCTGGATGCGAACCTTGCCGGC
GGATCGGGCGGATCGGAGAATTTGTACTTCCAAAGCATGAGAGACCGCGGATAATTCGGGTCTCACTCGA
GCACCCGTCGACAAGCTTGCGGCCGCACTCGAGCACCACCACCACCACCACTGAGATCCGGCTGCTAACA
AAGCCCGAAAGGAAGCTGAGTTGGCTGCTGCCACCGCTGAGCAATAACTAGCATAACCCCTTGGGGCCTC
TAAACGGGTCTTGAGGGGTTTTTTGCTGAAAGGAGGAACTATATCCGGATTGGCGAATGGG
[124 nt withheld, positions 762-885]
C
[91 nt withheld, positions 887-977]
A
[49 nt withheld, positions 979-1027]
CCTTTGACGTTGGAGTCCACGTTCTTT
[37 nt withheld, positions 1055-1091]
ACCCTATCTCGGTCTATTCTTTTGATTTATAAGGGATTTTGCCGATTTCGGCCTATTGGTTAAAAAATGA
GCTGATTTAACAAAAATTTAACGCGAATTTTAACAAAATATTAACGCTTACAATTTAGGTGGCACTTTTC
GGGGAAATGTGCGCGGAACCCCTATTTGTTTATTTTTCTAAATACATTCAAATATGTATCCGCTCATGAA
TTAATTCTTAGAAAAACTCATCGAGCATCAAATGAAACTGCAATTTATTCATATCAGGATTATCAATACC
ATATTTTTGAAAAAGCCGTTTCTGTAATGAAGGAGAAAACTCACCGAGGCAGTTCCATAGGATGGCAAGA
TCCTGGTATCGGTCTGCGATTCCGACTCGTCCAACATCAATACAACCTATTAATTTCCCCTCGTCAAAAA
TAAGGTTATCAAGTGAGAAATCACCATGAGTGACGACTGAATCCGGTGAGAATGGCAAAAGTTTATGCAT
TTCTTTCCAGACTTGTTCAACAGGCCAGCCATTACGCTCGTCATCAAAATCACTCGCATCAACCAAACCG
TTATTCATTCGTGATTGCGCCTGAGCGAGACGAAATACGCGATCGCTGTTAAAAGGACAATTACAAACAG
GAATCGAATGCAACCGGCGCAGGAACACTGCCAGCGCATCAACAATATTTTCACCTGAATCAGGATATTC
TTCTAATACCTGGAATGCTGTTTTCCCGGGGATCGCAGTGGTGAGTAACCATGCATCATCAGGAGTACGG
ATAAAATGCTTGATGGTCGGAAGAGGCATAAATTCCGTCAGCCAGTTTAGTCTGACCATCTCATCTGTAA
CATCATTGGCAACGCTACCTTTGCCATGTTTCAGAAACAACTCTGGCGCATCGGGCTTCCCATACAATCG
ATAGATTGTCGCACCTGATTGCCCGACATTATCGCGAGCCCATTTATACCCATATAAATCAGCATCCATG
TTGGAATTTAATCGCGGCCTAGAGCAAGACGTTTCCCGTTGAATATGGCTCATAACACCCCTTGTATTAC
TGTTTATGTAAGCAGACAGTTTTATTGTTCATGACCAAAATCCCTTAACGTGAGTTTTCGTTCCACTGAG
CGTCAGACCCCGTAGAAAAGATCAAAGGATCTTCTTGAGATCCTTTTTTTCTGCGCGTAATCTGCTGCTT
GCAAACAAAAAAACCACCGCTACCAGCGGTGGTTTGTTTGCCGGATCAAGAGCTACCAACTCTTTTTCCG
AAGGTAACTGGCTTCAGCAGAGCGCAGATACCAAATACTGTCCTTCTAGTGTAGCCGTAGTTAGGCCACC
ACTTCAAGAACTCTGTAGCACCGCCTACATACCTCGCTCTGCTAATCCTGTTACCAGTGGCTGCTGCCAG
TGGCGATAAGTCGTGTCTTACCGGGTTGGACTCAAGACGATAGTTACCGGATAAGGCGCAGCGGTCGGGC
TGAACGGGGGGTTCGTGCACACAGCCCAGCTTGGAGCGAACGACCTACACCGAACTGAGATACCTACAGC
GTGAGCTATGAGAAAGCGCCACGCTTCCCGAAGGGAGAAAGGCGGACAGGTATCCGGTAAGCGGCAGGGT
CGGAACAGGAGAGCGCACGAGGGAGCTTCCAGGGGGAAACGCCTGGTATCTTTATAGTCCTGTCGGGTTT
CGCCACCTCTGACTTGAGCGTCGATTTTTGTGATGCTCGTCAGGGGGGCGGAGCCTATGGAAAAACGCCA
GCAACGCGGCCTTTTTACGGTTCCTGGCCTTTTGCTGGCCTTTTGCTCACATGTTCTTTCCTGCGTTATC
CCCTGATTCTGTGGATAACCGTATTACCGCCTTTGAGTGAGCTGATACCGCTCGCCGCAGCCGAACGACC
GAGCGCAGCGAGTCAGTGAGCGAGGAAGCGGAAGAGCGCCTGATGCGGTATTTTCTCCTTACGCATCTGT
GCGGTATTTCACACCGCAATGGTGCACTCTCAGTACAATCTGCTCTGATGCCGCATAGTTAAGCCAGTAT
ACACTCCGCTATCGCTACGTGACTGGGTCATGGCTGCGCCCCGACACCCGCCAACACCCGCTGACGCGCC
CTGACGGGCTTGTCTGCTCCCGGCATCCGCTTACAGACAAGCTGTGACCGTCTCCGGGAGCTGCATGTGT
CAGAGGTTTTCACCGTCATCACCGAAACGCGCGAGGCAGCTGCGGTAAAGCTCATCAGCGTGGTCGTGAA
GCGATTCACAGATGTCTGCCTGTTCATCCGCGTCCAGCTCGTTGAGTTTCTCCAGAAGCGTTAATGTCTG
GCTTCTGATAAAGCGGGCCATGTTAAGGGCGGTTTTTTCCTGTTTGGTCACTGATGCCTCCGTGTAAGGG
GGATTTCTGTTCATGGGGGTAATGATACCGATGAAACGAGAGAGGATGCTCACGATACGGGTTACTGATG
ATGAACATGCCCGGTTACTGGAACGTTGTGAGGGTAAACAACTGGCGGTATGGATGCGGCGGGACCAGAG
AAAAATCACTCAGGGTCAATGCCAGCGCTTCGTTAATACAGATGTAGGTGTTCCACAGGGTAGCCAGCAG
CATCCTGCGATGCAGATCCGGAACATAATGGTGCAGGGCGCTGACTTCCGCGTTTCCAGACTTTACGAAA
CACGGAAACCGAAGACCATTCATGTTGTTGCTCAGGTCGCAGACGTTTTGCAGCAGCAGTCGCTTCACGT
TCGCTCGCGTATCGGTGATTCATTCTGCTAACCAGTAAGGCAACCCCGCCAGCCTAGCCGGGTCCTCAAC
GACAGGAGCACGATCATGCGCACCCGTGGGGCCGCCATGCCGGCGATAATGGCCTGCTTCTCGCCGAAAC
GTTTGGTGGCGGGACCAGTGACGAAGGCTTGAGCGAGGGCGTGCAAGATTCCGAATACCGCAAGCGACAG
GCCGATCATCGTCGCGCTCCAGCGAAAGTGGTCCTCGCCGAAAATGACCCAGAGCGCTGCCGGCACCTGT
CCTACGAGTTGCATGATAAAGAAGACAGTCATAAGTGCGGCGACGATAGTCATGCCCCGCGCCCACCGGA
AGGAGCTGACTGGGTTGAAGGCTCTCAAGGGCATCGGTCGAGATCCCGGTGCCTAATGAGTGAGCTAACT
TACATTAATTGCGTTGCGCTCACTGCCCGCTTTCCAGTCGGGAAACCTGTCGTGCCAGCTGCATTAATGA
ATCGGCCAACGCGCGGGGAGAGGCGGTTTGCGTATTGGGCGCCAGGGTGGTTTTTCTTTTCACCAGTGAG
ACGGGCAACAGCTGATTGCCCTTCACCGCCTGGCCCTGAGAGAGTTGCAGCAAGCGGTCCACGCTGGTTT
GCCCCAGCAGGCGAAAATCCTGTTTGATGGTGGTTAACGGCGGGATATAACATGAGCTGTCTTCGGTATC
GTCGTATCCCACTACCGAGATATCCGCACCAACGCGCAGCCCGGACTCGGTAATGGCGCGCATTGCGCCC
AGCGCCATCTGATCGTTGGCAACCAGCATCGCAGTGGGAACGATGCCCTCATTCAGCATTTGCATGGTTT
GTTGAAAACCGGACATGGCACTCCAGTCGCCTTCCCGTTCCGCTATCGGCTGAATTTGATTGCGAGTGAG
ATATTTATGCCAGCCAGCCAGACGCAGACGCGCCGAGACAGAACTTAATGGGCCCGCTAACAGCGCGATT
TGCTGGTGACCCAATGCGACCAGATGCTCCACGCCCAGTCGCGTACCGTCTTCATGGGAGAAAATAATAC
TGTTGATGGGTGTCTGGTCAGAGACATCAAGAAATAACGCCGGAACATTAGTGCAGGCAGCTTCCACAGC
AATGGCATCCTGGTCATCCAGCGGATAGTTAATGATCAGCCCACTGACGCGTTGCGCGAGAAGATTGTGC
ACCGCCGCTTTACAGGCTTCGACGCCGCTTCGTTCTACCATCGACACCACCACGCTGGCACCCAGTTGAT
CGGCGCGAGATTTAATCGCCGCGACAATTTGCGACGGCGCGTGCAGGGCCAGACTGGAGGTGGCAACGCC
AATCAGCAACGACTGTTTGCCCGCCAGTTGTTGTGCCACGCGGTTGGGAATGTAATTCAGCTCCGCCATC
GCCGCTTCCACTTTTTCCCGCGTTTTCGCAGAAACGTGGCTGGCCTGGTTCACCACGCGGGAAACGGTCT
GATAAGAGACACCGGCATACTCTGCGACATCGTATAACGTTACTGGTTTCACATTCACCACCCTGAATTG
ACTCTCTTCCGGGCGCTATCATGCCATACCGCGAAAGGTTTTGCGCCATTCGATGGTGTCCGGGATCTCG
ACGCTCTCCCTTATGCGACTCCTGCATTAGGAAGCAGCCCAGTAGTAGGTTGAGGCCGTTGAGCACCGCC
GCCGCAAGGAATGGTGCATGCAAGGAGATGGCGCCCAACAGTCCCCCGGCCACGGGGCCTGCCACCATAC
CCACGCCGAAACAAGCGCTCATGAGCCCGAAGTGGCGAGCCCGATCTTCCCCATCGGTGATGTCGGCGAT
ATAGGCGCCAGCAACCGCACCTGTGGCGCCGGTGATGCCGGCC
